>Addgene plasmid #233939 | pHRSV_CHARMS-bDD-5xT6BMs | addgene full sequence | sequence record 469210 | Addgene NGS Result
AGGCAGGCAGAAGTATGCAAAGCATGCATCTCAATTAGTCAGCAACCATAGTCCCGCCCCTAACTCCGCC
CATCCCGCCCCTAACTCCGCCCAGTTCCGCCCATTCTCCGCCCCATGGCTGACTAATTTTTTTTATTTAT
GCAGAGGCCGAGGCCGCCTCTGCCTCTGAGCTATTCCAGAAGTAGTGAGGAGGCTTTTTTGGAGGCCTAG
GCTACGCGTGCCACCATGCAGACTAAGATTTTCATATGTAGGCGGTTAACTCAGGATTGGCAGGACCTGG
CTGACTATTTCGAAATACAGCCCCACGAACGTGCGGGGTTTAAACCTGGCCGGGAACCACATAGCATCTG
GGAGTGGCTGGAACAGAGGAATCGACTTGGTGAGCTTGAATCTGCTCTGATAGAGATCGGAAGGGAGGAC
CTGGCGCAGGAGCTGAAGAAGAACGGAGGTAGTGGCGGGTCCGAGAAGCCTTTACAGGTGGCCAGAGTGG
AAAGCAGTGTCCCACAAACAAAGGAACTGGGAGGCATCACCACCCTTGATGACCCCCTAGGACAAACGCC
GGAACTTTTCGATGCCTTTATCTGCTACTGCCCCAACGATATCGAGTTTGTGCAGGAGATGATCCGGCAA
CTAGAACAGACAGACTATCGGCTTAAGTTGTGTGTGTCCGACCGTGACGTCCTGCCGGGCACCTGTGTCT
GGTCCATTGCCAGCGAGCTAATTGAGAAAAGGTGTCGCCGCATGGTGGTGGTTGTTTCTGACGATTATCT
ACAGAGCAAGGAATGTGACTTCCAGACCAAGTTTGCACTCAGCCTGTCTCCAGGTGTCCAACAGAAGCGA
CTGATTCCTATTAAATACAAGGCGATGAAGAAGGACTTTCCCAGTATCCTGCGGTTCATCACTATATGCG
ACTATACCAACCCTTGCACCAAGTCCTGGTTCTGGACCCGCCTTGCCAAGGCTTTGTCCCTGCCCGGAGG
TAGTGGCGGGTCCCCTCCTTCTCCCCAAGAAAACTCCTATGTCAGCTCCACTGGTAGGGCTCACTCCGGA
GCCGCACCATGGCAGCCACTCGCTGCACCATCAGGTGCTTCAGCCCAGGCCGCAGAGCAACTGCAACGGG
GACCCAACCAGCCAGTCGAGTCCGACGAAAGTCTTGGAGGGCTGAGCGCTGCTCTGCGGTCCTGGCACCT
TACACCAAGTTGTCCCCTTGATCCTGCTCCTCTGCGGGAGGCTGGGTGCCCCCAAGGTGACACAGCAGGG
GAATCCTCATGGGGTTCAGGACCTGGGAGCCGGCCAACCGCTGTTGAAGGCCTGGCTTTGGGCTCCTCTG
CATCATCATCATCAGAACCTCCCCAGATTATCATCAATCCAGCTCGCCAGAAAATGGTTCAGAAATTGGC
TTTGTATGAGGATGGTGCCCTGGATTCCTTGCAATTGCTGTCATCTTCTTCTCTTCCCGGACTTGGACTT
GAACAAGACAGACAAGGTCCAGAGGAGTCCGACGAGTTCCAGGGTGGCAGTCCTAAGCAGGAACCTCAAG
AAATCGACTTCGGTGGGGGCTCAGGTGGAACTGGGTCAGGTGGCGGTTCTGGAGGTCCAAAACAAGAACC
ACAGGAGATAGACTTTAGCGGAGGTTCCGGGGGTACTGGGGGTAGTGGAGGAAGTGTGAGCAAGGGCGAG
GAGCTGTTCACCGGGGTGGTGCCCATCCTGGTCGAGCTGGACGGCGACGTAAACGGCCACAAGTTCAGCG
TGTCCGGCGAGGGCGAGGGCGATGCCACCTACGGCAAGCTGACCCTGAAGTTCATCTGCACCACCGGCAA
GCTGCCCGTGCCCTGGCCCACCCTCGTGACCACCCTGACCTACGGCGTGCAGTGCTTCAGCCGCTACCCC
GACCACATGAAGCAGCACGACTTCTTCAAGTCCGCCATGCCCGAAGGCTACGTCCAGGAGCGCACCATCT
TCTTCAAGGACGACGGCAACTACAAGACCCGCGCCGAGGTGAAGTTCGAGGGCGACACCCTGGTGAACCG
CATCGAGCTGAAGGGCATCGACTTCAAGGAGGACGGCAACATCCTGGGGCACAAGCTGGAGTACAACTAC
AACAGCCACAACGTCTATATCATGGCCGACAAGCAGAAGAACGGCATCAAGGTGAACTTCAAGATCCGCC
ACAACATCGAGGACGGCAGCGTGCAGCTCGCCGACCACTACCAGCAGAACACCCCCATCGGCGACGGCCC
CGTGCTGCTGCCCGACAACCACTACCTGAGCACCCAGTCCAAGCTGAGCAAAGACCCCAACGAGAAGCGC
GATCACATGGTCCTGCTGGAGTTCGTGACCGCCGCCGGGATCACTCTCGGCATGGACGAGCTGTACAAGT
AAAGCGGCCGCGACTCTAGAGTCGACCTGCAGGCATGCAAGCTTGATATCAAGCTTATCGATAATCAACC
TCTGGATTACAAAATTTGTGAAAGATTGACTGGTATTCTTAACTATGTTGCTCCTTTTACGCTATGTGGA
TACGCTGCTTTAATGCCTTTGTATCATGCTATTGCTTCCCGTATGGCTTTCATTTTCTCCTCCTTGTATA
AATCCTGGTTGCTGTCTCTTTATGAGGAGTTGTGGCCCGTTGTCAGGCAACGTGGCGTGGTGTGCACTGT
GTTTGCTGACGCAACCCCCACTGGTTGGGGCATTGCCACCACCTGTCAGCTCCTTTCCGGGACTTTCGCT
TTCCCCCTCCCTATTGCCACGGCGGAACTCATCGCCGCCTGCCTTGCCCGCTGCTGGACAGGGGCTCGGC
TGTTGGGCACTGACAATTCCGTGGTGTTGTCGGGGAAATCATCGTCCTTTCCTTGGCTGCTCGCCTGTGT
TGCCACCTGGATTCTGCGCGGGACGTCCTTCTGCTACGTCCCTTCGGCCCTCAATCCAGCGGACCTTCCT
TCCCGCGGCCTGCTGCCGGCTCTGCGGCCTCTTCCGCGTCTTCGCCTTCGCCCTCAGACGAGTCGGATCT
CCCTTTGGGCCGCCTCCCCGCATCGATACCGTCGACCTCGAGGGAATTAATTCGAGCTCGGTACCTTTAA
GACCAATGACTTACAAGGCAGCTGTAGATCTTAGCCACTTTTTAAAAGAAAAGGGGGGACTGGAAGGGCT
AATTCACTCCCAACGAAGACAAGATCTGCTTTTTGCTTGTACTGGGTCTCTCTGGTTAGACCAGATCTGA
GCCTGGGAGCTCTCTGGCTAACTAGGGAACCCACTGCTTAAGCCTCAATAAAGCTTGCCTTGAGTGCTTC
AAGTAGTGTGTGCCCGTCTGTTGTGTGACTCTGGTAACTAGAGATCCCTCAGACCCTTTTAGTCAGTGTG
GAAAATCTCTAGCAGCATCTAGAATTAATTCCGTGTATTCTATAGTGTCACCTAAATCGTATGTGTATGA
TACATAAGGTTATGTATTAATTGTAGCCGCGTTCTAACGACAATATGTACAAGCCTAATTGTGTAGCATC
TGGCTTACTGAAGCAGACCCTATCATCTCTCTCGTAAACTGCCGTCAGAGTCGGTTTGGTTGGACGAACC
TTCTGAGTTTCTGGTAACGCCGTCCCGCACCCGGAAATGGTCAGCGAACCAATCAGCAGGGTCATCGCTA
GCCAGATCCTCTACGCCGGACGCATCGTGGCCGGCATCACCGGCGCCACAGGTGCGGTTGCTGGCGCCTA
TATCGCCGACATCACCGATGGGGAAGATCGGGCTCGCCACTTCGGGCTCATGAGCGCTTGTTTCGGCGTG
GGTATGGTGGCAGGCCCCGTGGCCGGGGGACTGTTGGGCGCCATCTCCTTGCATGCACCATTCCTTGCGG
CGGCGGTGCTCAACGGCCTCAACCTACTACTGGGCTGCTTCCTAATGCAGGAGTCGCATAAGGGAGAGCG
TCGAATGGTGCACTCTCAGTACAATCTGCTCTGATGCCGCATAGTTAAGCCAGCCCCGACACCCGCCAAC
ACCCGCTGACGCGCCCTGACGGGCTTGTCTGCTCCCGGCATCCGCTTACAGACAAGCTGTGACCGTCTCC
GGGAGCTGCATGTGTCAGAGGTTTTCACCGTCATCACCGAAACGCGCGAGACGAAAGGGCCTCGTGATAC
GCCTATTTTTATAGGTTAATGTCATGATAATAATGGTTTCTTAGACGTCAGGTGGCACTTTTCGGGGAAA
TGTGCGCGGAACCCCTATTTGTTTATTTTTCTAAATACATTCAAATATGTATCCGCTCATGAGACAATAA
CCCTGATAAATGCTTCAATAATATTGAAAAAGGAAGAGTATGAGTATTCAACATTTCCGTGTCGCCCTTA
TTCCCTTTTTTGCGGCATTTTGCCTTCCTGTTTTTGCTCACCCAGAAACGCTGGTGAAAGTAAAAGATGC
TGAAGATCAGTTGGGTGCACGAGTGGGTTACATCGAACTGGATCTCAACAGCGGTAAGATCCTTGAGAGT
TTTCGCCCCGAAGAACGTTTTCCAATGATGAGCACTTTTAAAGTTCTGCTATGTGGCGCGGTATTATCCC
GTATTGACGCCGGGCAAGAGCAACTCGGTCGCCGCATACACTATTCTCAGAATGACTTGGTTGAGTACTC
ACCAGTCACAGAAAAGCATCTTACGGATGGCATGACAGTAAGAGAATTATGCAGTGCTGCCATAACCATG
AGTGATAACACTGCGGCCAACTTACTTCTGACAACGATCGGAGGACCGAAGGAGCTAACCGCTTTTTTGC
ACAACATGGGGGATCATGTAACTCGCCTTGATCGTTGGGAACCGGAGCTGAATGAAGCCATACCAAACGA
CGAGCGTGACACCACGATGCCTGTAGCAATGGCAACAACGTTGCGCAAACTATTAACTGGCGAACTACTT
ACTCTAGCTTCCCGGCAACAATTAATAGACTGGATGGAGGCGGATAAAGTTGCAGGACCACTTCTGCGCT
CGGCCCTTCCGGCTGGCTGGTTTATTGCTGATAAATCTGGAGCCGGTGAGCGTGGGTCTCGCGGTATCAT
TGCAGCACTGGGGCCAGATGGTAAGCCCTCCCGTATCGTAGTTATCTACACGACGGGGAGTCAGGCAACT
ATGGATGAACGAAATAGACAGATCGCTGAGATAGGTGCCTCACTGATTAAGCATTGGTAACTGTCAGACC
AAGTTTACTCATATATACTTTAGATTGATTTAAAACTTCATTTTTAATTTAAAAGGATCTAGGTGAAGAT
CCTTTTTGATAATCTCATGACCAAAATCCCTTAACGTGAGTTTTCGTTCCACTGAGCGTCAGACCCCGTA
GAAAAGATCAAAGGATCTTCTTGAGATCCTTTTTTTCTGCGCGTAATCTGCTGCTTGCAAACAAAAAAAC
CACCGCTACCAGCGGTGGTTTGTTTGCCGGATCAAGAGCTACCAACTCTTTTTCCGAAGGTAACTGGCTT
CAGCAGAGCGCAGATACCAAATACTGTTCTTCTAGTGTAGCCGTAGTTAGGCCACCACTTCAAGAACTCT
GTAGCACCGCCTACATACCTCGCTCTGCTAATCCTGTTACCAGTGGCTGCTGCCAGTGGCGATAAGTCGT
GTCTTACCGGGTTGGACTCAAGACGATAGTTACCGGATAAGGCGCAGCGGTCGGGCTGAACGGGGGGTTC
GTGCACACAGCCCAGCTTGGAGCGAACGACCTACACCGAACTGAGATACCTACAGCGTGAGCTATGAGAA
AGCGCCACGCTTCCCGAAGGGAGAAAGGCGGACAGGTATCCGGTAAGCGGCAGGGTCGGAACAGGAGAGC
GCACGAGGGAGCTTCCAGGGGGAAACGCCTGGTATCTTTATAGTCCTGTCGGGTTTCGCCACCTCTGACT
TGAGCGTCGATTTTTGTGATGCTCGTCAGGGGGGCGGAGCCTATGGAAAAACGCCAGCAACGCGGCCTTT
TTACGGTTCCTGGCCTTTTGCTGGCCTTTTGCTCACATGTTCTTTCCTGCGTTATCCCCTGATTCTGTGG
ATAACCGTATTACCGCCTTTGAGTGAGCTGATACCGCTCGCCGCAGCCGAACGACCGAGCGCAGCGAGTC
AGTGAGCGAGGAAGCGGAAGAGCGCCCAATACGCAAACCGCCTCTCCCCGCGCGTTGGCCGATTCATTAA
TGCAGCTGTGGAATGTGTGTCAGTTAGGGTGTGGAAAGTCCCCAGGCTCCCCAGCAGGCAGAAGTATGCA
AAGCATGCATCTCAATTAGTCAGCAACCAGGTGTGGAAAGTCCCCAGGCTCCCCAGCAGGCAGAAGTATG
CAAAGCATGCATCTCAATTAGTCAGCAACCATAGTCCCGCCCCTAACTCCGCCCATCCCGCCCCTAACTC
CGCCCAGTTCCGCCCATTCTCCGCCCCATGGCTGACTAATTTTTTTTATTTATGCAGAGGCCGAGGCCGC
CTCGGCCTCTGAGCTATTCCAGAAGTAGTGAGGAGGCTTTTTTGGAGGCCTAGGCTTTTGCAAAAAGCTT
GGACACAAGACAGGCTTGCGAGATATGTTTGAGAATACCACTTTATCCCGCGTCAGGGAGAGGCAGTGCG
TAAAAAGACGCGGACTCATGTGAAATACTGGTTTTTAGTGCGCCAGATCTCTATAATCTCGCGCAACCTA
TTTTCCCCTCGAACACTTTTTAAGCCGTAGATAAACAGGCTGGGACACTTCACATGAGCGAAAAATACAT
CGTCACCTGGGACATGTTGCAGATCCATGCACGTAAACTCGCAAGCCGACTGATGCCTTCTGAACAATGG
AAAGGCATTATTGCCGTAAGCCGTGGCGGTCTGTACCGGGTGCGTTACTGGCGCGTGAACTGGGTATTCG
TCATGTCGATACCGTTTGTATTTCCAGCTACGATCACGACAACCAGCGCGAGCTTAAAGTGCTGAAACGC
GCAGAAGGCGATGGCGAAGGCTTCATCGTTATTGATGACCTGGTGGATACCGGTGGTACTGCGGTTGCGA
TTCGTGAAATGTATCCAAAAGCGCACTTTGTCACCATCTTCGCAAAACCGGCTGGTCGTCCGCTGGTTGA
TGACTATGTTGTTGATATCCCGCAAGATACCTGGATTGAACAGCCGTGGGATATGGGCGTCGTATTCGTC
CCGCCAATCTCCGGTCGCTAATCTTTTCAACGCCTGGCACTGCCGGGCGTTGTTCTTTTTAACTTCAGGC
GGGTTACAATAGTTTCCAGTAAGTATTCTGGAGGCTGCATCCATGACACAGGCAAACCTGAGCGAAACCC
TGTTCAAACCCCGCTTTAAACATCCTGAAACCTCGACGCTAGTCCGCCGCTTTAATCACGGCGCACAACC
GCCTGTGCAGTCGGCCCTTGATGGTAAAACCATCCCTCACTGGTATCGCATGATTAACCGTCTGATGTGG
ATCTGGCGCGGCATTGACCCACGCGAAATCCTCGACGTCCAGGCACGTATTGTGATGAGCGATGCCGAAC
GTACCGACGATGATTTATACGATACGGTGATTGGCTACCGTGGCGGCAACTGGATTTATGAGTGGGCCCC
GGATCTTTGTGAAGGAACCTTACTTCTGTGGTGTGACATAATTGGACAAACTACCTACAGAGATTTAAAG
CTCTAAGGTAAATATAAAATTTTTAAGTGTATAATGTGTTAAACTACTGATTCTAATTGTTTGTGTATTT
TAGATTCCAACCTATGGAACTGATGAATGGGAGCAGTGGTGGAATGCCTTTAATGAGGAAAACCTGTTTT
GCTCAGAAGAAATGCCATCTAGTGATGATGAGGCTACTGCTGACTCTCAACATTCTACTCCTCCAAAAAA
GAAGAGAAAGGTAGAAGACCCCAAGGACTTTCCTTCAGAATTGCTAAGTTTTTTGAGTCATGCTGTGTTT
AGTAATAGAACTCTTGCTTGCTTTGCTATTTACACCACAAAGGAAAAAGCTGCACTGCTATACAAGAAAA
TTATGGAAAAATATTCTGTAACCTTTATAAGTAGGCATAACAGTTATAATCATAACATACTGTTTTTTCT
TACTCCACACAGGCATAGAGTGTCTGCTATTAATAACTATGCTCAAAAATTGTGTACCTTTAGCTTTTTA
ATTTGTAAAGGGGTTAATAAGGAATATTTGATGTATAGTGCCTTGACTAGAGATCATAATCAGCCATACC
ACATTTGTAGAGGTTTTACTTGCTTTAAAAAACCTCCCACACCTCCCCCTGAACCTGAAACATAAAATGA
ATGCAATTGTTGTTGTTAACTTGTTTATTGCAGCTTATAATGGTTACAAATAAAGCAATAGCATCACAAA
TTTCACAAATAAAGCATTTTTTTCACTGCATTCTAGTTGTGGTTTGTCCAAACTCATCAATGTATCTTAT
CATGTCTGGATCAACTGGATAACTCAAGCTAACCAAAATCATCCCAAACTTCCCACCCCATACCCTATTA
CCACTGCCAATTACCTGTGGTTTCATTTACTCTAAACCTGTGATTCCTCTGAATTATTTTCATTTTAAAG
AAATTGTATTTGTTAAATATGTACTACAAACTTAGTAGTTGGAAGGGCTAATTCACTCCCAAAGAAGACA
AGATATCCTTGATCTGTGGATCTACCACACACAAGGCTACTTCCCTGATTAGCAGAACTACACACCAGGG
CCAGGGGTCAGATATCCACTGACCTTTGGATGGTGCTACAAGCTAGTACCAGTTGAGCCAGATAAGGTAG
AAGAGGCCAATAAAGGAGAGAACACCAGCTTGTTACACCCTGTGAGCCTGCATGGGATGGATGACCCGGA
GAGAGAAGTGTTAGAGTGGAGGTTTGACAGCCGCCTAGCATTTCATCACGTGGCCCGAGAGCTGCATCCG
GAGTACTTCAAGAACTGCTGATATCGAGCTTGCTACAAGGGACTTTCCGCTGGGGACTTTCCAGGGAGGC
GTGGCCTGGGCGGGACTGGGGAGTGGCGAGCCCTCAGATCCTGCATATAAGCAGCTGCTTTTTGCCTGTA
CTGGGTCTCTCTGGTTAGACCAGATCTGAGCCTGGGAGCTCTCTGGCTAACTAGGGAACCCACTGCTTAA
GCCTCAATAAAGCTTGCCTTGAGTGCTTCAAGTAGTGTGTGCCCGTCTGTTGTGTGACTCTGGTAACTAG
AGATCCCTCAGACCCTTTTAGTCAGTGTGGAAAATCTCTAGCAGTGGCGCCCGAACAGGGACTTGAAAGC
GAAAGGGAAACCAGAGGAGCTCTCTCGACGCAGGACTCGGCTTGCTGAAGCGCGCACGGCAAGAGGCGAG
GGGCGGCGACTGGTGAGTACGCCAAAAATTTTGACTAGCGGAGGCTAGAAGGAGAGAGATGGGTGCGAGA
GCGTCAGTATTAAGCGGGGGAGAATTAGATCGCGATGGGAAAAAATTCGGTTAAGGCCAGGGGGAAAGAA
AAAATATAAATTAAAACATATAGTATGGGCAAGCAGGGAGCTAGAACGATTCGCAGTTAATCCTGGCCTG
TTAGAAACATCAGAAGGCTGTAGACAAATACTGGGACAGCTACAACCATCCCTTCAGACAGGATCAGAAG
AACTTAGATCATTATATAATACAGTAGCAACCCTCTATTGTGTGCATCAAAGGATAGAGATAAAAGACAC
CAAGGAAGCTTTAGACAAGATAGAGGAAGAGCAAAACAAAAGTAAGACCACCGCACAGCAAGCGGCCGGC
CGCTGATCTTCAGACCTGGAGGAGGAGATATGAGGGACAATTGGAGAAGTGAATTATATAAATATAAAGT
AGTAAAAATTGAACCATTAGGAGTAGCACCCACCAAGGCAAAGAGAAGAGTGGTGCAGAGAGAAAAAAGA
GCAGTGGGAATAGGAGCTTTGTTCCTTGGGTTCTTGGGAGCAGCAGGAAGCACTATGGGCGCAGCGTCAA
TGACGCTGACGGTACAGGCCAGACAATTATTGTCTGGTATAGTGCAGCAGCAGAACAATTTGCTGAGGGC
TATTGAGGCGCAACAGCATCTGTTGCAACTCACAGTCTGGGGCATCAAGCAGCTCCAGGCAAGAATCCTG
GCTGTGGAAAGATACCTAAAGGATCAACAGCTCCTGGGGATTTGGGGTTGCTCTGGAAAACTCATTTGCA
CCACTGCTGTGCCTTGGAATGCTAGTTGGAGTAATAAATCTCTGGAACAGATTTGGAATCACACGACCTG
GATGGAGTGGGACAGAGAAATTAACAATTACACAAGCTTAATACACTCCTTAATTGAAGAATCGCAAAAC
CAGCAAGAAAAGAATGAACAAGAATTATTGGAATTAGATAAATGGGCAAGTTTGTGGAATTGGTTTAACA
TAACAAATTGGCTGTGGTATATAAAATTATTCATAATGATAGTAGGAGGCTTGGTAGGTTTAAGAATAGT
TTTTGCTGTACTTTCTATAGTGAATAGAGTTAGGCAGGGATATTCACCATTATCGTTTCAGACCCACCTC
CCAACCCCGAGGGGACCCGACAGGCCCGAAGGAATAGAAGAAGAAGGTGGAGAGAGAGACAGAGACAGAT
CCATTCGATTAGTGAACGGATCTCGACGGTATCGCCAAATGGCAGTATTCATCCACAATTTTAAAAGAAA
AGGGGGGATTGGGGGGTACAGTGCAGGGGAAAGAATAGTAGACATAATAGCAACAGACATACAAACTAAA
GAATTACAAAAACAAATTACAAAAATTCAAAATTTTCGGGTTTATTACAGGGACAGCAGAGATCCAGTTT
GGATCGATAAGCTTGATATCGAATTC
Features (pLannotate 1.2.2; 35 found; start..end, strand, type, name):
      3..213     +  promoter       SV40 promoter: SV40 early promoter
    265..975     +  CDS            MYD88 (fragment): MYD88_HUMAN - Experimental evidence at protein level: Swiss-Prot protein existence level 1. Adapter protein involved in the Toll-like receptor and IL-1 receptor signaling pathway in the innate immune response (PubMed:15361868, PubMed:18292575, PubMed:33718825). Acts via IRAK1, IRAK2, IRF7 and TRAF6, leading to NF-kappa-B activation, cytokine secretion and the inflammatory response (PubMed:15361868, PubMed:24316379, PubMed:19506249). Increases IL-8 transcription (PubMed:9013863). Involved in IL-18-mediated signaling pathway. Activates IRF1 resulting in its rapid migration into the nucleus to me
    973..1512    +  CDS            IRAK1 (fragment): IRAK1_HUMAN - Also known as IRAK. Experimental evidence at protein level: Swiss-Prot protein existence level 1. Serine/threonine-protein kinase that plays a critical role in initiating innate immune response against foreign pathogens. Involved in Toll-like receptor (TLR) and IL-1R signaling pathways. Is rapidly recruited by MYD88 to the receptor-signaling complex upon TLR activation. Association with MYD88 leads to IRAK1 phosphorylation by IRAK4 and subsequent autophosphorylation and kinase activation. Phosphorylates E3 ubiquitin ligases Pellino proteins (PELI1, PELI2 and PELI3) to promote pel
   1666..2382    +  CDS            mEGFP: enhanced GFP with monomerizing A206K mutation (Zacharias et al., 2002) mammalian codon-optimized
   2394..2424    +  misc_feature   MCS (fragment): pUC18/19 multiple cloning site
   2425..2443    +  misc_feature   MCS (fragment): pBluescript multiple cloning site
   2443..3031    +  misc_feature   WPRE: woodchuck hepatitis virus posttranscriptional regulatory element
   3032..3054    +  misc_feature   MCS (fragment): pBluescript multiple cloning site
   3071..3139    +  CDS            nef (fragment): NEF_HV1Z2 - Experimental evidence at protein level: Swiss-Prot protein existence level 1. Extracellular Nef protein targets CD4(+) T-lymphocytes for apoptosis by interacting with CXCR4 surface receptors. From Human immunodeficiency virus type 1 group M subtype D (isolate Z2/CDC-Z34) (HIV-1).
   3141..3374    +  LTR            3' LTR (ΔU3): self-inactivating 3' long terminal repeat (LTR) from HIV-1
   3399..3417    -  promoter       SP6 promoter: promoter for bacteriophage SP6 RNA polymerase
   3645..3924    +  CDS            TcR (fragment): tetracycline efflux protein; tet; confers resistance to tetracycline
   3925..3973    -  misc_feature   bom (fragment): basis of mobility region from pBR322
   4075..4110    -  CDS            rop (fragment): Rop protein, which maintains plasmids at low copy number; rop
   4205..4309    +  promoter       AmpR promoter: bla
   4310..5170    +  CDS            AmpR: β-lactamase; bla; confers resistance to ampicillin, carbenicillin, and related antibiotics
   5341..5929    +  rep_origin     ori: high-copy-number ColE1/pMB1/pBR322/pUC origin of replication
   6112..6168    +  CDS            lacI (fragment): lac repressor; lacI; The lac repressor binds to the lac operator to inhibit transcription in E. coli. This inhibition can be relieved by adding lactose or isopropyl-β-D-thiogalactopyranoside (IPTG).
   6175..6504    +  promoter       SV40 promoter: SV40 enhancer and early promoter
   6704..6823    +  CDS            gpt (fragment): XGPT_ECOLI - Also known as gpp, gxu. Experimental evidence at protein level: Swiss-Prot protein existence level 1. Purine salvage pathway enzyme that catalyzes the transfer of the ribosyl-5-phosphate group from 5-phospho-alpha-D-ribose 1- diphosphate (PRPP) to the N9 position of the 6-oxopurines guanine and xanthine to form the corresponding ribonucleotides GMP (guanosine 5'- monophosphate) and XMP (xanthosine 5'-monophosphate), with the release of PPi. To a lesser extent, also acts on hypoxanthine (PubMed:9100006, PubMed:3886014). Does not ribophosphorylate adenine (PubMed:3886014). From Esch
   6823..7158    +  CDS            gpt (fragment): XGPT_ECOLI - Also known as gpp, gxu. Experimental evidence at protein level: Swiss-Prot protein existence level 1. Purine salvage pathway enzyme that catalyzes the transfer of the ribosyl-5-phosphate group from 5-phospho-alpha-D-ribose 1- diphosphate (PRPP) to the N9 position of the 6-oxopurines guanine and xanthine to form the corresponding ribonucleotides GMP (guanosine 5'- monophosphate) and XMP (xanthosine 5'-monophosphate), with the release of PPi. To a lesser extent, also acts on hypoxanthine (PubMed:9100006, PubMed:3886014). Does not ribophosphorylate adenine (PubMed:3886014). From Esch
   7253..7558    +  CDS            frsA (fragment): FRSA_ECOLI - Also known as yafA. Experimental evidence at protein level: Swiss-Prot protein existence level 1. Catalyzes the hydrolysis of esters (PubMed:15808744). Displays esterase activity toward pNP-butyrate (PubMed:15808744). May stimulate mixed-acid fermentation by acting as a fermentation/respiration switch that down-regulates respiration and up- regulates fermentation rates (PubMed:15169777). From Escherichia coli (strain K12).
   7562..7636    +  CDS            small t antigen (fragment): SV40 (simian virus 40) small t antigen
   7638..7703    +  intron         small t intron: SV40 (simian virus 40) small t antigen intron
   7833..7853    +  CDS            SV40 NLS: nuclear localization signal of SV40 (simian virus 40) large T antigen
   8172..8255    +  CDS            large T antigen (fragment): large T antigen from SV40 (simian virus 40)
   8278..8412    +  polyA_signal   SV40 poly(A) signal: SV40 polyadenylation signal
   8579..8908    +  CDS            nef (fragment): NEF_HV1BR - Experimental evidence at protein level: Swiss-Prot protein existence level 1. Extracellular Nef protein targets CD4(+) T-lymphocytes for apoptosis by interacting with CXCR4 surface receptors (PubMed:14990729). From Human immunodeficiency virus type 1 group M subtype B (isolate BRU/LAI) (HIV-1).
   8956..9213    +  LTR            5' LTR (truncated): truncated 5' long terminal repeat (LTR) from HIV-1
   9260..9385    +  misc_feature   HIV-1 Ψ: packaging signal of human immunodeficiency virus type 1
   9369..9707    +  CDS            HIV-1 gag (fragment): gag protein from human immunodeficiency virus 1; gag
   9882..10115   +  misc_feature   RRE: The Rev response element (RRE) of HIV-1 allows for Rev-dependent mRNA export from the nucleus to the cytoplasm.
  10492..10592   +  CDS            Rev (fragment): human immunodeficiency virus 1 (HIV-1) Rev protein; rev; enhances nuclear export of unspliced and incompletely spliced viral mRNAs
  10629..10746   +  misc_feature   cPPT/CTS: central polypurine tract and central termination sequence of HIV-1
  10783..10806   -  misc_feature   MCS (fragment): pBluescript multiple cloning site
