[The description below was written by a language model from this plasmid's Addgene catalogue record and pLannotate feature annotations shown in this document.]
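Description:
pHRSV_CHARMS-bDD-5xT6BMs is a lentiviral transfer plasmid for mammalian expression, built on the pHR-dSV40 backbone. It is maintained in E. coli through a high-copy ColE1/pUC-type origin and selected with ampicillin via the β-lactamase gene. The viral portion contains a 5' HIV-1 LTR (annotated as truncated), the Ψ packaging signal with an adjoining gag fragment, the Rev response element for Rev-dependent nuclear export of the genomic RNA, and the cPPT/CTS. Downstream of the expression cassette are a WPRE, which boosts transcript stability and expression, and a self-inactivating ΔU3 3' LTR. Outside the LTRs, the backbone retains remnants of older vectors, including an SV40 promoter with E. coli gpt fragments, SV40 small t intron and poly(A) sequences, and fragments of TcR, rop and bom. The record assigns no function to these.

The payload is a synthetic chimeric protein, a variant of the Chimeric Higher-Order Assemblies for Receptor Mediated Signaling (CHARMS) design, driven by an internal SV40 early promoter and fused at its C terminus to monomeric EGFP (A206K). The feature table detects a human MYD88 fragment followed directly by a human IRAK1-derived fragment, then an unannotated stretch before mEGFP. According to the catalogue entry, the variant is CHARMS-bDD carrying five TRAF6 binding motifs, but the record does not spell out what "bDD" denotes or map either element onto specific annotated segments. The insert was introduced by Gibson assembly at MluI and NotI sites. The associated work concerns bottom-up reconstruction of death fold signalosomes and the role of polymer stability and avidity. This suggests the construct is used to express a fluorescently trackable synthetic signalling scaffold in mammalian cells, by transfection or lentiviral transduction.
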