Addgene plasmid #233939: pHRSV_CHARMS-bDD-5xT6BMs
Purpose: Mammalian expression of Chimeric Higher-Order Assemblies for Receptor Mediated Signaling (CHARMS) variant: CHARMS-bDD with 5 TRAF6 binding motifs
Depositing lab: Marcus Taylor. Depositing organization: Max Planck Institute for Infection Biology. Publication: Bottom-up reconstruction of functional death fold signalosomes reveals a requirement for polymer stability and avidity. Lichtenstein MA, Cao F, Lobnow F, Dirvanskyte P, Weyhenmeyer D, Kulesza A, Ziska E, Halfmann R, Taylor MJ. Science. 2025 Apr 25;388(6745):415-422. doi: 10.1126/science.adq3234. Epub 2025 Apr 24. PubMed 40273247.
Backbone
  Vector backbone: pHR-dSV40
  Vector type: Mammalian Expression, Lentiviral
Growth in bacteria
  Bacterial resistance: Ampicillin, 100 μg/mL
  Growth temperature: 37°C
  Growth strain: NEB Stable
  Copy number: High Copy
Gene/Insert
  Gene/Insert name: CHARMS-bDD-5xT6BMs
  Species: Synthetic
  Promoter: SV40
  Tag / fusion protein: mEGFP (C terminal on insert)
  Cloning method: Gibson Cloning
Terms and licenses: Academic/Nonprofit Terms; Industry Terms: Not Available to Industry
Depositor comments: Created by Gibson assembly using MluI (5') and NotI (3') sites. Please visit https://doi.org/10.1101/2024.05.08.593169 for bioRxiv preprint.
How to cite: pHRSV_CHARMS-bDD-5xT6BMs was a gift from Marcus Taylor (Addgene plasmid # 233939 ; http://n2t.net/addgene:233939 ; RRID:Addgene_233939)
