>Addgene plasmid #233939 | pHRSV_CHARMS-bDD-5xT6BMs | depositor partial sequence | sequence record 460108 | CHARMS-bDD-5xT6BMs insert
ATGCAGACTAAGATTTTCATATGTAGGCGGTTAACTCAGGATTGGCAGGACCTGGCTGACTATTTCGAAA
TACAGCCCCACGAACGTGCGGGGTTTAAACCTGGCCGGGAACCACATAGCATCTGGGAGTGGCTGGAACA
GAGGAATCGACTTGGTGAGCTTGAATCTGCTCTGATAGAGATCGGAAGGGAGGACCTGGCGCAGGAGCTG
AAGAAGAACGGAGGTAGTGGCGGGTCCGAGAAGCCTTTACAGGTGGCCAGAGTGGAAAGCAGTGTCCCAC
AAACAAAGGAACTGGGAGGCATCACCACCCTTGATGACCCCCTAGGACAAACGCCGGAACTTTTCGATGC
CTTTATCTGCTACTGCCCCAACGATATCGAGTTTGTGCAGGAGATGATCCGGCAACTAGAACAGACAGAC
TATCGGCTTAAGTTGTGTGTGTCCGACCGTGACGTCCTGCCGGGCACCTGTGTCTGGTCCATTGCCAGCG
AGCTAATTGAGAAAAGGTGTCGCCGCATGGTGGTGGTTGTTTCTGACGATTATCTACAGAGCAAGGAATG
TGACTTCCAGACCAAGTTTGCACTCAGCCTGTCTCCAGGTGTCCAACAGAAGCGACTGATTCCTATTAAA
TACAAGGCGATGAAGAAGGACTTTCCCAGTATCCTGCGGTTCATCACTATATGCGACTATACCAACCCTT
GCACCAAGTCCTGGTTCTGGACCCGCCTTGCCAAGGCTTTGTCCCTGCCCGGAGGTAGTGGCGGGTCCCC
TCCTTCTCCCCAAGAAAACTCCTATGTCAGCTCCACTGGTAGGGCTCACTCCGGAGCCGCACCATGGCAG
CCACTCGCTGCACCATCAGGTGCTTCAGCCCAGGCCGCAGAGCAACTGCAACGGGGACCCAACCAGCCAG
TCGAGTCCGACGAAAGTCTTGGAGGGCTGAGCGCTGCTCTGCGGTCCTGGCACCTTACACCAAGTTGTCC
CCTTGATCCTGCTCCTCTGCGGGAGGCTGGGTGCCCCCAAGGTGACACAGCAGGGGAATCCTCATGGGGT
TCAGGACCTGGGAGCCGGCCAACCGCTGTTGAAGGCCTGGCTTTGGGCTCCTCTGCATCATCATCATCAG
AACCTCCCCAGATTATCATCAATCCAGCTCGCCAGAAAATGGTTCAGAAATTGGCTTTGTATGAGGATGG
TGCCCTGGATTCCTTGCAATTGCTGTCATCTTCTTCTCTTCCCGGACTTGGACTTGAACAAGACAGACAA
GGTCCAGAGGAGTCCGACGAGTTCCAGGGTGGCAGTCCTAAGCAGGAACCTCAAGAAATCGACTTCGGTG
GGGGCTCAGGTGGAACTGGGTCAGGTGGCGGTTCTGGAGGTCCAAAACAAGAACCACAGGAGATAGACTT
TAGCGGAGGTTCCGGGGGTACTGGGGGTAGTGGAGGAAGTGTGAGCAAGGGCGAGGAGCTGTTCACCGGG
GTGGTGCCCATCCTGGTCGAGCTGGACGGCGACGTAAACGGCCACAAGTTCAGCGTGTCCGGCGAGGGCG
AGGGCGATGCCACCTACGGCAAGCTGACCCTGAAGTTCATCTGCACCACCGGCAAGCTGCCCGTGCCCTG
GCCCACCCTCGTGACCACCCTGACCTACGGCGTGCAGTGCTTCAGCCGCTACCCCGACCACATGAAGCAG
CACGACTTCTTCAAGTCCGCCATGCCCGAAGGCTACGTCCAGGAGCGCACCATCTTCTTCAAGGACGACG
GCAACTACAAGACCCGCGCCGAGGTGAAGTTCGAGGGCGACACCCTGGTGAACCGCATCGAGCTGAAGGG
CATCGACTTCAAGGAGGACGGCAACATCCTGGGGCACAAGCTGGAGTACAACTACAACAGCCACAACGTC
TATATCATGGCCGACAAGCAGAAGAACGGCATCAAGGTGAACTTCAAGATCCGCCACAACATCGAGGACG
GCAGCGTGCAGCTCGCCGACCACTACCAGCAGAACACCCCCATCGGCGACGGCCCCGTGCTGCTGCCCGA
CAACCACTACCTGAGCACCCAGTCCAAGCTGAGCAAAGACCCCAACGAGAAGCGCGATCACATGGTCCTG
CTGGAGTTCGTGACCGCCGCCGGGATCACTCTCGGCATGGACGAGCTGTACAAGTAA
